>Addgene plasmid #1804 | BLA/Xpress | addgene full sequence | sequence record 174989 | Addgene NGS Result
ATGGCCAAGCCTTTGTCTCAAGAAGAATCCACCCTCATTGAAAGAGCAACGGCTACAATCAACAGCATCC
CCATCTCTGAAGACTACAGCGTCGCCAGCGCAGCTCTCTCTAGCGACGGCCGCATCTTCACTGGTGTCAA
TGTATATCATTTTACTGGGGGACCTTGTGCAGAACTCGTGGTGCTGGGCACTGCTGCTGCTGCGGCAGCT
GGCAACCTGACTTGTATCGTCGCGATCGGAAATGAGAACAGGGGCATCTTGAGCCCCTGCGGACGGTGCC
GACAGGTGCTTCTCGATCTGCATCCTGGGATCAAAGCCATAGTGAAGGACAGTGATGGACAGCCGACGGC
AGTTGGGATTCGTGAATTGCTGCCCTCTGGTTATGTGTGGGAGGGCTAAGCACTTCGTGGCCGAGGAGCA
GGACTGACACGTGCTAATTAACGTGCGGGACTCTGAGGTTCGAAATGACCGACCAAGCGACGCCCAACCT
GCCATCACGAGATTTCGATTCCACCGCCGCCTTCTATGAAAGGTTGGGCTTCGGAATCGTTTTCCGGGAC
GCCGGCTGGATGATCCTCCAGCGCGGGGATCTCATGCTGGAGTTCTTCGCCCACCCCAATTCGAGCTCGG
TACCCCTAGAAAGTGTGACAACGTCGCACCATGTGTAGGTTTTCATTTATGTTCTTTCTTTCTTTCTTTT
GTGAATTTGTTTTCTGTCTCAAATGTTTTTAATTCGCTTGGGACCTATGTTTTTCTTGTTTTTTTGCTCA
CCCTTTGTGTAGGAGGCACCCTGTCACGTCTGTGGTTGCGTGTATGCCTTCCTTCCCCTTATTCGCTTCT
TCCTGTCGTGTCACACCTCTTTCTCCCTCTCCCTTTCCGCCTTTTCTTTCAATCTTGTTTTCTCGACCAG
CCCTACTAGAGGAGAAAGAATAGTAACCCTTTCATCAAATAGTCCAAACGAATTATGGATCTGTACGACG
ATGACGATAAGCTCGAGGGGGGGCCCGGTACCCAGCTTTTGTTCCCTTTAGTGAGGGTTAATTGCGCGCT
TGGCGTAATCATGGTCATAGCTGTTTCCTGTGTGAAATTGTTATCCGCTCACAATTCCACACAACATACG
AGCCGGAAGCATAAAGTGTAAAGCCTGGGGTGCCTAATGAGTGAGCTAACTCACATTAATTGCGTTGCGC
TCACTGCCCGCTTTCCAGTCGGGAAACCTGTCGTGCCAGCTGCATTAATGAATCGGCCAACGCGCGGGGA
GAGGCGGTTTGCGTATTGGGCGCTCTTCCGCTTCCTCGCTCACTGACTCGCTGCGCTCGGTCGTTCGGCT
GCGGCGAGCGGTATCAGCTCACTCAAAGGCGGTAATACGGTTATCCACAGAATCAGGGGATAACGCAGGA
AAGAACATGTGAGCAAAAGGCCAGCAAAAGGCCAGGAACCGTAAAAAGGCCGCGTTGCTGGCGTTTTTCC
ATAGGCTCCGCCCCCCTGACGAGCATCACAAAAATCGACGCTCAAGTCAGAGGTGGCGAAACCCGACAGG
ACTATAAAGATACCAGGCGTTTCCCCCTGGAAGCTCCCTCGTGCGCTCTCCTGTTCCGACCCTGCCGCTT
ACCGGATACCTGTCCGCCTTTCTCCCTTCGGGAAGCGTGGCGCTTTCTCATAGCTCACGCTGTAGGTATC
TCAGTTCGGTGTAGGTCGTTCGCTCCAAGCTGGGCTGTGTGCACGAACCCCCCGTTCAGCCCGACCGCTG
CGCCTTATCCGGTAACTATCGTCTTGAGTCCAACCCGGTAAGACACGACTTATCGCCACTGGCAGCAGCC
ACTGGTAACAGGATTAGCAGAGCGAGGTATGTAGGCGGTGCTACAGAGTTCTTGAAGTGGTGGCCTAACT
ACGGCTACACTAGAAGAACAGTATTTGGTATCTGCGCTCTGCTGAAGCCAGTTACCTTCGGAAAAAGAGT
TGGTAGCTCTTGATCCGGCAAACAAACCACCGCTGGTAGCGGTGGTTTTTTTGTTTGCAAGCAGCAGATT
ACGCGCAGAAAAAAAGGATCTCAAGAAGATCCTTTGATCTTTTCTACGGGGTCTGACGCTCAGTGGAACG
AAAACTCACGTTAAGGGATTTTGGTCATGAGATTATCAAAAAGGATCTTCACCTAGATCCTTTTAAATTA
AAAATGAAGTTTTAAATCAATCTAAAGTATATATGAGTAAACTTGGTCTGACAGTTACCAATGCTTAATC
AGTGAGGCACCTATCTCAGCGATCTGTCTATTTCGTTCATCCATAGTTGCCTGACTCCCCGTCGTGTAGA
TAACTACGATACGGGAGGGCTTACCATCTGGCCCCAGTGCTGCAATGATACCGCGAGACCCACGCTCACC
GGCTCCAGATTTATCAGCAATAAACCAGCCAGCCGGAAGGGCCGAGCGCAGAAGTGGTCCTGCAACTTTA
TCCGCCTCCATCCAGTCTATTAATTGTTGCCGGGAAGCTAGAGTAAGTAGTTCGCCAGTTAATAGTTTGC
GCAACGTTGTTGCCATTGCTACAGGCATCGTGGTGTCACGCTCGTCGTTTGGTATGGCTTCATTCAGCTC
CGGTTCCCAACGATCAAGGCGAGTTACATGATCCCCCATGTTGTGCAAAAAAGCGGTTAGCTCCTTCGGT
CCTCCGATCGTTGTCAGAAGTAAGTTGGCCGCAGTGTTATCACTCATGGTTATGGCAGCACTGCATAATT
CTCTTACTGTCATGCCATCCGTAAGATGCTTTTCTGTGACTGGTGAGTACTCAACCAAGTCATTCTGAGA
ATAGTGTATGCGGCGACCGAGTTGCTCTTGCCCGGCGTCAATACGGGATAATACCGCGCCACATAGCAGA
ACTTTAAAAGTGCTCATCATTGGAAAACGTTCTTCGGGGCGAAAACTCTCAAGGATCTTACCGCTGTTGA
GATCCAGTTCGATGTAACCCACTCGTGCACCCAACTGATCTTCAGCATCTTTTACTTTCACCAGCGTTTC
TGGGTGAGCAAAAACAGGAAGGCAAAATGCCGCAAAAAAGGGAATAAGGGCGACACGGAAATGTTGAATA
CTCATACTCTTCCTTTTTCAATATTATTGAAGCATTTATCAGGGTTATTGTCTCATGAGCGGATACATAT
TTGAATGTATTTAGAAAAATAAACAAATAGGGGTTCCGCGCACATTTCCCCGAAAAGTGCCACCTG
[124 nt withheld, positions 3217-3340]
C
[91 nt withheld, positions 3342-3432]
A
[49 nt withheld, positions 3434-3482]
CCTTTGACGTTGGAGTCCACGTTCTTT
[37 nt withheld, positions 3510-3546]
ACCCTATCTCGGTCTATTCTTTTGATTTATAAGGGATTTTGCCGATTTCGGCCTATTGGTTAAAAAATGA
GCTGATTTAACAAAAATTTAACGCGAATTTTAACAAAATATTAACGCTTACAATTTCCATTCGCCATTCA
GGCTGCGCAACTGTTGGGAAGGGCGATCGGTGCGGGCCTCTTCGCTATTACGCCAGCTGGCGAAAGGGGG
ATGTGCTGCAAGGCGATTAAGTTGGGTAACGCCAGGGTTTTCCCAGTCACGACGTTGTAAAACGACGGCC
AGTGAGCGCGCGTAATACGACTCACTATAGGGCGAATTGGAGCTCCACCGCGGTGGCGGCCGCTCTAGA
Features (pLannotate 1.2.2; 18 found; start..end, strand, type, name):
      1..399     +  CDS            BSD: blasticidin S deaminase; Aspergillus terreus BSD; confers resistance to blasticidin
    400..427     +  CDS            BleoR (fragment): antibiotic-binding protein; Sh ble from Streptoalloteichus hindustanus; confers resistance to bleomycin, phleomycin, and Zeocin™
    465..617     +  CDS            ble (fragment): BLE_KLEPN - Experimental evidence at protein level: Swiss-Prot protein existence level 1. Binding protein with a strong affinity to the bleomycin family of antibiotics. Binds to CL990; an antimitotic-antibiotic compound. From Klebsiella pneumoniae.
    618..635     +  misc_feature   MCS (fragment): pUC18/19 multiple cloning site
    968..991     +  CDS            Xpress™ tag: Xpress™ epitope tag, including an enterokinase recognition and cleavage site
    992..1012    +  misc_feature   MCS (fragment): pBluescript multiple cloning site
   1025..1043    -  promoter       T3 promoter: promoter for bacteriophage T3 RNA polymerase
   1088..1104    -  protein_bind   lac operator: The lac repressor binds to the lac operator to inhibit transcription in E. coli. This inhibition can be relieved by adding lactose or isopropyl-β-D-thiogalactopyranoside (IPTG). lac repressor encoded by lacI
   1112..1142    -  promoter       lac promoter: promoter for the E. coli lac operon
   1157..1178    -  protein_bind   CAP binding site: CAP binding activates transcription in the presence of cAMP. E. coli catabolite activator protein
   1191..1283    -  CDS            lacI (fragment): lac repressor; lacI; The lac repressor binds to the lac operator to inhibit transcription in E. coli. This inhibition can be relieved by adding lactose or isopropyl-β-D-thiogalactopyranoside (IPTG).
   1466..2054    -  rep_origin     ori: high-copy-number ColE1/pMB1/pBR322/pUC origin of replication
   2225..3085    -  CDS            AmpR: β-lactamase; bla; confers resistance to ampicillin, carbenicillin, and related antibiotics
   3086..3190    -  promoter       AmpR promoter: bla
   3217..3645    +  rep_origin     f1 ori (sequence partly withheld): f1 bacteriophage origin of replication; arrow indicates direction of (+) strand synthesis
   3676..3831    -  CDS            lacZα (fragment): LacZα fragment of β-galactosidase; lacZ fragment
   3839..3857    +  promoter       T7 promoter: promoter for bacteriophage T7 RNA polymerase
   3866..1       +  misc_feature   MCS (fragment) (across the origin): pBluescript multiple cloning site
