[The description below was written by a language model from this plasmid's Addgene catalogue record and pLannotate feature annotations shown in this document.]
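Description:
BLA/Xpress is a small (about 3.9 kb) high-copy plasmid built on the pBluescript II KS cloning backbone. It carries a roughly 1 kb cassette inserted between the XbaI and XhoI sites of the polylinker. It is propagated in E. coli through the pUC-type ColE1 origin and selected with ampicillin via the β-lactamase gene. The usual pBluescript elements are also present: an f1 origin for single-stranded DNA production, flanking T7 and T3 phage promoters, and remnants of the lacZα/lac promoter region. Although it is catalogued as a bacterial expression vector, the associated publication title indicates that it belongs to a one-step, PCR-based strategy for in vivo epitope tagging of Trypanosoma brucei genes. This suggests the plasmid serves as a template for amplifying the cassette rather than as an expression construct in its own right.

The cassette begins with the blasticidin S deaminase (BSD) coding sequence, which provides the blasticidin selectable marker listed in the record. Next come short fragments annotated as bleomycin-resistance gene remnants and a piece of pUC polylinker, probably leftovers from construction. A stretch of about 330 bp with no annotation follows, and the record does not state what it is. The cassette ends with the Xpress epitope tag, which includes an enterokinase recognition site and is described as lying at the C-terminal end of the insert. No trypanosome promoter or RNA-processing signals are identified in the feature table. How the marker is expressed, and how the tag becomes fused to a target gene after integration, therefore cannot be determined from the record alone.
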