Addgene plasmid #1804: BLA/Xpress
Depositing lab: Christian Tschudi. Depositing organization: Yale University. Publication: In vivo epitope tagging of Trypanosoma brucei genes using a one step PCR-based strategy. Shen S, Arhin GK, Ullu E, Tschudi C. Mol Biochem Parasitol 2001 Mar;113(1):171-3. 10.1016/S0166-6851(00)00383-2 PubMed 11254965.
Backbone
  Vector backbone: pBluescript II KS
  Backbone manufacturer: Stratagene
  Backbone size w/o insert (bp): 3000
  Vector type: Bacterial Expression
  Selectable markers: Blasticidin
Growth in bacteria
  Bacterial resistance: Ampicillin, 100 μg/mL
  Growth temperature: 37°C
  Growth strain: DH5alpha
  Copy number: High Copy
Gene/Insert
  Gene/Insert name: BLA/Xpress
  Insert size (bp): 991
  Tag / fusion protein: Xpress (C terminal on insert)
  Cloning method: Restriction Enzyme; 5′ cloning site XbaI (not destroyed); 3′ cloning site XhoI (not destroyed)
  Sequencing primers: 5′ na
Terms and licenses: Academic/Nonprofit Terms; Industry Terms: Not Available to Industry
How to cite: BLA/Xpress was a gift from Christian Tschudi (Addgene plasmid # 1804 ; http://n2t.net/addgene:1804 ; RRID:Addgene_1804)
