>Addgene plasmid #1804 | BLA/Xpress | depositor partial sequence | sequence record 361 | Author sequence
ATGGCCAAGCCTTTGTCTCAAGAAGAATCCACCCTCATTGAAAGAGCAACGGCTACAATCAACAGCATCC
CCATCTCTGAAGACTACAGCGTCGCCAGCGCAGCTCTCTCTAGCGACGGCCGCATCTTCACTGGTGTCAA
TGTATATCATTTTACTGGGGGACCTTGTGCAGAACTCGTGGTGCTGGGCACTGCTGCTGCTGCGGCAGCT
GGCAACCTGACTTGTATCGTCGCGATCGGAAATGAGAACAGGGGCATCTTGAGCCCCTGCGGACGGTGCC
GACAGGTGCTTCTCGATCTGCATCCTGGGATCAAAGCCATAGTGAAGGACAGTGATGGACAGCCGACGGC
AGTTGGGATTCGTGAATTGCTGCCCTCTGGTTATGTGTGGGAGGGCTAAGCACTTCGTGGCCGAGGAGCA
GGACTGACACGTGNTAATTAACGTGCGGGACTCTGGGGTTCGAAATGACCGACCAAGCGACGCCCAACCT
GCCATCACGAGATTTCGATTCCACCGCCGCCTTCTATGAAAGGTTGGGCTTCGGAATCGTTTTCCGGGAC
GCCGGCTGGATGATCCTCCAGCGCGGGGATCTCATGCTGGAGTTCTTCGCCCACCCCAATTCGAGCTCGG
TACCCCTAGAAAGTGTGACAACGTCGCACCATGTGTAGGTTTTCATTTATGTTCTTTCTTTCTTTCTTTT
GTGAATTTGTTTTCTGTCTCAAATGTTTTTAATTCGCTTGGGACCTATGTTTTTCTTGTTTTTTTGCTCA
CCCTTTGTGTAGGAGGCACCCTGTCACGTCTGTGGTTGCGTGTATGCCTTCCTTCCCCTTATTCGCTTCT
TCCTGTCGTGTCACACCTCTTTCTCCCTCTCCCTTTCCGCCTTTTCTTTCAATCTTGTTTTCTCGACCAG
CCCTACTAGAGGAGAAAGAATAGTAACCCTTTCATCAAATAGTCCAAACGAATTATGGATCTGTACGACG
ATGACGATAAG
